Addgene plasmid #101721: pAAV hSyn1 YFP-CaRhAC
Purpose: Yellow fluorescent protein (YFP) – tagged rhodopsin adenylyl cyclase created from the rhodopsin guanylyl cyclase of Catenaria anguillulae with a neuron-specific promoter. Useful for raising intracellu
Depositing lab: Thomas Oertner. Depositing organization: Universitaetsklinikum Hamburg-Eppendorf. Publication: Rhodopsin-cyclases for photocontrol of cGMP/cAMP and 2.3 A structure of the adenylyl cyclase domain. Scheib U, Broser M, Constantin OM, Yang S, Gao S, Mukherjee S, Stehfest K, Nagel G, Gee CE, Hegemann P. Nat Commun. 2018 May 24;9(1):2046. doi: 10.1038/s41467-018-04428-w. PubMed 29799525.
Backbone
  Vector backbone: pAAV
  Backbone manufacturer: Stratagene
  Backbone size w/o insert (bp): 6386
  Total vector size (bp): 7149
  Vector type: Mammalian Expression, AAV
Growth in bacteria
  Bacterial resistance: Ampicillin, 100 μg/mL
  Growth temperature: 37°C
  Growth strain: NEB Stable
  Copy number: High Copy
Gene/Insert
  Gene/Insert name: YFP CaRhAC
  Species: Cateneraria anguillulae
  Promoter: hSyn1
  Tag / fusion protein: YFP (N terminal on insert)
  Cloning method: Restriction Enzyme; 5′ cloning site StuI (not destroyed); 3′ cloning site HindIII (not destroyed)
  Sequencing primers: 5′ gactcagcgctgcctcagtctg; 3′ GTAATCCAGAGGTTGATTATCG
Resource information
  A portion of this plasmid was derived from a plasmid made by: The Insert was a gift from G.Nagel University Wuerzburg-Germany
Terms and licenses: Academic/Nonprofit Terms; Industry Terms: Not Available to Industry
How to cite: pAAV hSyn1 YFP-CaRhAC was a gift from Thomas Oertner (Addgene plasmid # 101721 ; http://n2t.net/addgene:101721 ; RRID:Addgene_101721)
