[The description below was written by a language model from this plasmid's Addgene catalogue record and the feature table of its GenBank file.]
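Description:
pAAV hSyn1 YFP-CaRhAC is an adeno-associated virus transfer plasmid built on the Stratagene pAAV backbone for neuron-restricted expression of a light-activated adenylyl cyclase in mammalian cells. It is maintained in E. coli through a high-copy ColE1/pUC-type origin and selected with ampicillin via the beta-lactamase gene. An f1 phage origin is also present. The catalogue lists a recombination-deficient growth strain, a common precaution for plasmids carrying AAV inverted terminal repeats. Two AAV2 ITRs flank the expression cassette and provide the cis elements needed for replication and packaging of the intervening DNA into recombinant AAV particles when helper functions are supplied in trans.

The cassette lies on the complementary strand of the annotated map. The human synapsin I promoter, which confers neuron-specific expression, is followed by a Kozak consensus and a mammalian codon-optimized Venus yellow fluorescent protein fused to the N terminus of CaRhAC. CaRhAC is a rhodopsin adenylyl cyclase engineered from the rhodopsin guanylyl cyclase of the fungus Catenaria anguillulae. Its coding region is not annotated in the feature table but presumably occupies the unlabelled stretch between Venus and the WPRE. The WPRE enhances transcript stability and expression, and a human growth hormone polyadenylation signal terminates the transcript. The short "Factor Xa site" annotated inside the WPRE is most likely an incidental sequence match rather than a functional element.

The purpose statement in the record is truncated, but together with the associated publication title it indicates use as an optogenetic tool for raising intracellular cAMP in neurons with light, with YFP fluorescence reporting expression. The catalogue gives a total size of 7149 bp, slightly larger than the 7138 bp sequence record.
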