LOCUS       Exported 7138 bp ds-DNA circular SYN 13-MAY-2021
DEFINITION  Yellow fluorescent protein (YFP) – tagged rhodopsin adenylyl cyclase
            created from the rhodopsin guanylyl cyclase of Catenaria anguillulae
            with a neuron-specific promoter. Useful for raising intracellu.
ACCESSION   .
VERSION     .
KEYWORDS    pAAV hSyn1 YFP-CaRhAC
SOURCE      synthetic DNA construct
  ORGANISM  synthetic DNA construct
REFERENCE   1 (bases 1 to 7138)
  AUTHORS   Scheib U, Broser M, Constantin OM, Yang S, Gao S, Mukherjee S,
            Stehfest K, Nagel G, Gee CE, Hegemann P
  TITLE     Rhodopsin-cyclases for photocontrol of cGMP/cAMP and 2.3 A structure
            of the adenylyl cyclase domain.
  JOURNAL   Nat Commun. 2018 May 24;9(1):2046. doi: 10.1038/s41467-018-04428-w.
  PUBMED    29799525
REFERENCE   2 (bases 1 to 7138)
  AUTHORS   .
  TITLE     Direct Submission
  JOURNAL   Exported May 13, 2021 from SnapGene Server 1.1.58
            http://www.snapgene.com
FEATURES             Location/Qualifiers
     source          1..7138
                     /organism="synthetic DNA construct"
                     /mol_type="other DNA"
     repeat_region   423..552
                     /label=AAV2 ITR (alternate)
                     /note="Functional equivalent of wild-type AAV2 ITR"
     rep_origin      complement(614..1202)
                     /direction=LEFT
                     /label=ori
                     /note="high-copy-number ColE1/pMB1/pBR322/pUC origin of
                     replication"
     primer_bind     complement(694..713)
                     /label=pBR322ori-F
                     /note="pBR322 origin, forward primer"
     CDS             complement(1373..2233)
                     /codon_start=1
                     /gene="bla"
                     /product="beta-lactamase"
                     /label=AmpR
                     /note="confers resistance to ampicillin, carbenicillin, and
                     related antibiotics"
                     /translation="MSIQHFRVALIPFFAAFCLPVFAHPETLVKVKDAEDQLGARVGYI
                     ELDLNSGKILESFRPEERFPMMSTFKVLLCGAVLSRIDAGQEQLGRRIHYSQNDLVEYS
                     PVTEKHLTDGMTVRELCSAAITMSDNTAANLLLTTIGGPKELTAFLHNMGDHVTRLDRW
                     EPELNEAIPNDERDTTMPVAMATTLRKLLTGELLTLASRQQLIDWMEADKVAGPLLRSA
                     LPAGWFIADKSGAGERGSRGIIAALGPDGKPSRIVVIYTTGSQATMDERNRQIAEIGAS
                     LIKHW"
     primer_bind     1996..2015
                     /label=Amp-R
                     /note="Ampicillin resistance gene, reverse primer"
     promoter        complement(2234..2338)
                     /gene="bla"
                     /label=AmpR promoter
     primer_bind     2406..2424
                     /label=pBRforEco
                     /note="pBR322 vectors, upsteam of EcoRI site, forward
                     primer"
     primer_bind     complement(2462..2484)
                     /label=pGEX 3'
                     /note="pGEX vectors, reverse primer"
     primer_bind     2584..2603
                     /label=pRS-marker
                     /note="pRS vectors, use to sequence yeast selectable
                     marker"
     rep_origin      complement(2620..3075)
                     /direction=LEFT
                     /label=f1 ori
                     /note="f1 bacteriophage origin of replication; arrow
                     indicates direction of (+) strand synthesis"
     primer_bind     complement(2757..2778)
                     /label=F1ori-F
                     /note="F1 origin, forward primer"
     primer_bind     2969..2988
                     /label=F1ori-R
                     /note="F1 origin, reverse primer"
     repeat_region   3150..3290
                     /label=AAV2 ITR
                     /note="inverted terminal repeat of adeno-associated virus
                     serotype 2"
     repeat_region   3161..3290
                     /label=AAV2 ITR
     polyA_signal    3330..3806
                     /label=hGH poly(A) signal
                     /note="human growth hormone polyadenylation signal"
     primer_bind     3588..3607
                     /label=hGH-PA-R
                     /note="Human growth hormone terminator, reverse primer"
     misc_feature    3838..4426
                     /label=WPRE
                     /note="woodchuck hepatitis virus posttranscriptional
                     regulatory element"
     CDS             3944..3955
                     /codon_start=1
                     /product="Factor Xa recognition and cleavage site"
                     /label=Factor Xa site
                     /translation="IEGR"
     primer_bind     4353..4373
                     /label=WPRE-R
                     /note="WPRE, reverse primer"
     CDS             complement(6327..7043)
                     /codon_start=1
                     /product="yellow fluorescent protein (YFP) with fast and
                     efficient maturation (Nagai et al., 2002)"
                     /label=Venus
                     /note="mammalian codon-optimized"
                     /translation="MVSKGEELFTGVVPILVELDGDVNGHKFSVSGEGEGDATYGKLTL
                     KLICTTGKLPVPWPTLVTTLGYGLQCFARYPDHMKQHDFFKSAMPEGYVQERTIFFKDD
                     GNYKTRAEVKFEGDTLVNRIELKGIDFKEDGNILGHKLEYNYNSHNVYITADKQKNGIK
                     ANFKIRHNIEDGGVQLADHYQQNTPIGDGPVLLPDNHYLSYQSALSKDPNEKRDHMVLL
                     EFVTAAGITLGMDELYK"
     primer_bind     complement(6369..6390)
                     /label=EGFP-C
                     /note="EGFP, forward primer"
     primer_bind     6718..6737
                     /label=EXFP-R
                     /note="For distinguishing EGFP variants, reverse primer"
     primer_bind     6977..6998
                     /label=EGFP-N
                     /note="EGFP, reverse primer"
     regulatory      7040..7049
                     /regulatory_class="other"
                     /note="vertebrate consensus sequence for strong initiation
                     of translation (Kozak, 1987)"
     promoter        complement(7069..378)
                     /label=hSyn promoter
                     /note="human synapsin I promoter; confers neuron-specific
                     expression (Kugler et al., 2003)"
ORIGIN
        1 ccgcagcgca gatggtcgcg cccgtgcccc cctatctcgc gcctcgcgtg gtgcggtccg
       61 gctgggccgg cggcggcgcg gacgcgacca aggtggccgg gaaggggagt ttgcggggga
      121 ccggcgagtg acgtcagcgc gccttcagtg ctgaggcggc ggtggcgcgc gccgccaggc
      181 gggggcgaag gcactgtccg cggtgctgaa gctggcagtg cgcacgcgcc tcgccgcatc
      241 ctgtttcccc tccccctctc tgatagggga tgcgcaattt ggggaatggg ggttgggtgc
      301 ttgtccagtg ggtcggggtc ggtcgtcagg taggcacccc caccccgcct catcctggtc
      361 ctaaaaccca cttgcactca tacgcagggc cctctgcagt ctagacacac gcgtgcggcc
      421 gcaggaaccc ctagtgatgg agttggccac tccctctctg cgcgctcgct cgctcactga
      481 ggccgggcga ccaaaggtcg cccgacgccc gggcggcctc agtgagcgag cgagcgcgca
      541 gctgcctgca ggacatgtga gcaaaaggcc agcaaaaggc caggaaccgt aaaaaggccg
      601 cgttgctggc gtttttccat aggctccgcc cccctgacga gcatcacaaa aatcgacgct
      661 caagtcagag gtggcgaaac ccgacaggac tataaagata ccaggcgttt ccccctggaa
      721 gctccctcgt gcgctctcct gttccgaccc tgccgcttac cggatacctg tccgcctttc
      781 tcccttcggg aagcgtggcg ctttctcata gctcacgctg taggtatctc agttcggtgt
      841 aggtcgttcg ctccaagctg ggctgtgtgc acgaaccccc cgttcagccc gaccgctgcg
      901 ccttatccgg taactatcgt cttgagtcca acccggtaag acacgactta tcgccactgg
      961 cagcagccac tggtaacagg attagcagag cgaggtatgt aggcggtgct acagagttct
     1021 tgaagtggtg gcctaactac ggctacacta gaagaacagt atttggtatc tgcgctctgc
     1081 tgaagccagt taccttcgga aaaagagttg gtagctcttg atccggcaaa caaaccaccg
     1141 ctggtagcgg tggttttttt gtttgcaagc agcagattac gcgcagaaaa aaaggatctc
     1201 aagaagatcc tttgatcttt tctacggggt ctgacgctca gtggaacgaa aactcacgtt
     1261 aagggatttt ggtcatgaga ttatcaaaaa ggatcttcac ctagatcctt ttaaattaaa
     1321 aatgaagttt taaatcaatc taaagtatat atgagtaaac ttggtctgac agttaccaat
     1381 gcttaatcag tgaggcacct atctcagcga tctgtctatt tcgttcatcc atagttgcct
     1441 gactccccgt cgtgtagata actacgatac gggagggctt accatctggc cccagtgctg
     1501 caatgatacc gcgagaccca cgctcaccgg ctccagattt atcagcaata aaccagccag
     1561 ccggaagggc cgagcgcaga agtggtcctg caactttatc cgcctccatc cagtctatta
     1621 attgttgccg ggaagctaga gtaagtagtt cgccagttaa tagtttgcgc aacgttgttg
     1681 ccattgctac aggcatcgtg gtgtcacgct cgtcgtttgg tatggcttca ttcagctccg
     1741 gttcccaacg atcaaggcga gttacatgat cccccatgtt gtgcaaaaaa gcggttagct
     1801 ccttcggtcc tccgatcgtt gtcagaagta agttggccgc agtgttatca ctcatggtta
     1861 tggcagcact gcataattct cttactgtca tgccatccgt aagatgcttt tctgtgactg
     1921 gtgagtactc aaccaagtca ttctgagaat agtgtatgcg gcgaccgagt tgctcttgcc
     1981 cggcgtcaat acgggataat accgcgccac atagcagaac tttaaaagtg ctcatcattg
     2041 gaaaacgttc ttcggggcga aaactctcaa ggatcttacc gctgttgaga tccagttcga
     2101 tgtaacccac tcgtgcaccc aactgatctt cagcatcttt tactttcacc agcgtttctg
     2161 ggtgagcaaa aacaggaagg caaaatgccg caaaaaaggg aataagggcg acacggaaat
     2221 gttgaatact catactcttc ctttttcaat attattgaag catttatcag ggttattgtc
     2281 tcatgagcgg atacatattt gaatgtattt agaaaaataa acaaataggg gttccgcgca
     2341 catttccccg aaaagtgcca cctgacgtct aagaaaccat tattatcatg acattaacct
     2401 ataaaaatag gcgtatcacg aggccctttc gtctcgcgcg tttcggtgat gacggtgaaa
     2461 acctctgaca catgcagctc ccggagacgg tcacagcttg tctgtaagcg gatgccggga
     2521 gcagacaagc ccgtcagggc gcgtcagcgg gtgttggcgg gtgtcggggc tggcttaact
     2581 atgcggcatc agagcagatt gtactgagag tgcaccataa aattgtaaac gttaatattt
     2641 tgttaaaatt cgcgttaaat ttttgttaaa tcagctcatt ttttaaccaa tagaccgaaa
     2701 tcggcaaaat cccttataaa tcaaaagaat agcccgagat agagttgagt gttgttccag
     2761 tttggaacaa gagtccacta ttaaagaacg tggactccaa cgtcaaaggn nnnnnnnnnn
     2821 nnnnnnnnnn nnnnnnnnnn nnnnnnnnnn nnnnnnnnnn nnnnnnnnnn nnnnnnnnnn
     2881 nnnnnnnnnn nnnnnnnnnn nnnnnnnnnn nnnnnnnnnn nnnnnnnnnn nnnnnnnnnn
     2941 nnnnnnnnnn gnnnnnnnnn nnnnnnnnnn nnnnnnnnnn nnnnnnnnnn nnnnnnnann
     3001 nnnnnnnnnn nnnnnnnnnn nnnnnnnnnn nnnnnnnnnn nnnnnnnnnn nnnnnnnnnn
     3061 nnnnnnnnnn nnnnnnnnnn nnnnnnnnnn nnntatgcgg tgtgaaatac cgcacagatg
     3121 cgtaaggaga aaataccgca tcaggcgccc ctgcaggcag ctgcgcgctc gctcgctcac
     3181 tgaggccgcc cgggcaaagc ccgggcgtcg ggcgaccttt ggtcgcccgg cctcagtgag
     3241 cgagcgagcg cgcagagagg gagtggccaa ctccatcact aggggttcct gcggccgctc
     3301 ggtccgcacg tggttaccta caaaatcaga aggacaggga agggagcagt ggttcacgcc
     3361 tgtaatccca gcaatttggg aggccaaggt gggtagatca cctgagatta ggagttggag
     3421 accagcctgg ccaatatggt gaaaccccgt ctctaccaaa aaaacaaaaa ttagctgagc
     3481 ctggtcatgc atgcctggaa tcccaacaac tcgggaggct gaggcaggag aatcgcttga
     3541 acccaggagg cggagattgc agtgagccaa gattgtgcca ctgcactcca gcttggttcc
     3601 caatagaccc cgcaggccct acaggttgtc ttcccaactt gccccttgct ccataccacc
     3661 cccctccacc ccataatatt atagaaggac acctagtcag acaaaatgat gcaacttaat
     3721 tttattagga caaggctggt gggcactgga gtggcaactt ccagggccag gagaggcact
     3781 ggggaggggt cacagggatg ccacccgtag atctctcgag cagcgctcgg tatcgatgcg
     3841 gggaggcggc ccaaagggag atccgactcg tctgagggcg aaggcgaaga cgcggaagag
     3901 gccgcagagc cggcagcagg ccgcgggaag gaaggtccgc tggattgagg gccgaaggga
     3961 cgtagcagaa ggacgtcccg cgcagaatcc aggtggcaac ataggcgagc agccaaggaa
     4021 aggacgatga tttccccgac aacaccacgg aattgtcagt gcccaacagc cgagcccctg
     4081 tccagcagcg ggcaaggcag gcggcgatga gttccgccgt ggcaataggg agggggaaag
     4141 cgaaagtccc ggaaaggagc tgacaggtgg tggcaatgcc ccaaccagtg ggggttgcgt
     4201 cagcaaacac agtgcacacc acgccacgtt gcctgacaac gggccacaac tcctcataaa
     4261 gagacagcaa ccaggattta tacaaggagg agaaaatgaa agccatacgg gaagcaatag
     4321 catgatacaa aggcattaaa gcagcgtatc cacatagcgt aaaaggagca acatagttaa
     4381 gaataccagt caatctttca caaattttgt aatccagagg ttgattatcg ataagcttat
     4441 cactttcggg ctgtgaccca gtatgtttgc atctttccct ttcccttcac ttccatgaga
     4501 tcgagtggtt gtgtcacgaa ctttcccttg atcatttggt atgtcgaatc cgagatgtgg
     4561 atgtgtccag cctttgaagt cgattccatt cgcgaggcag tattcactgt atctcctacg
     4621 aggtcccagt gtggattcaa atctccaaga actccggctg taactggtcc cgagttgagt
     4681 ccgattcgga tgttgatcga ctctccagtg gctgtcttga atgtcttgat catctcgatg
     4741 atatcgaggg cgaagttaac agctcgatca gcatgatctg gcacaacctc tggtgctcca
     4801 gtaactccga ggtaagcatc tccgattgtc ttgaccttgt acactcccca tcgtttagcg
     4861 atagcatcgt attcgagcca gagcttgttg agtgtggcca tcatatcttt tgtactagtt
     4921 cgcgacgaga tcactgtgaa gttagtgata tccgagaaga acactgtgac tgactcgtac
     4981 tctttggcct ctgtggcttg tccattcttg agttgttcga gaactccctc tggcatcatc
     5041 ttttggagga tggcatcaca gtttgtgatt tgcgattcga gttcttcggc gatagctgtg
     5101 atggcctcga ccttttgatt ttgggcttgc tcgactgtcg agttaacgag aacgagagtg
     5161 aggaacacct tggctccgat atcgatcata gtgaatgagg cctctgtcat tgtgaacgag
     5221 agcattcccg atgtgaaggc gaaccaactg agtgggaaga gtgtccaagt tgtcactgtc
     5281 gagaatcgtg tccatcggag tccgttcact tcgatgttgc atggtgtttc tccgttgata
     5341 gctccagtga acgatcgcca gagtgaatac accacgaacg agaagaaagc gcacgagaga
     5401 atgttgaaga ggtttcccca tgggtatggt ggaagaacag ctccgaagaa tccgcacaca
     5461 acaagagcgt aatctgagaa caccactccc caagcgttgt gatcagcttg tgtaatctcc
     5521 gagatgagca ggatgagcac tgggcatgta gcaatccatt cgaggtatcg agctggctca
     5581 actgggtttg agagtgttcc ctcgatagtt ggtgtgagtc ggagcatgat gaggatgtac
     5641 gaactgaagg cgataatgtt cactccgagg aggcaaagcg aaagggcttt cttttctggg
     5701 tttctagctc ctgcgaatcc catgtacgag aaggcgattc cgattccgaa tccaaaagct
     5761 ccgtatccgt accaaatatc ggcccatcct cgattgtagg cttgtcgttc ttggatgaag
     5821 agagcgtaga aagctccggc aactgtgaga atggcccaca tgatgaattg tcctgtgagg
     5881 aacttgagtg atggtgttga gagcatcata tcccacgacc acatatcggc aatgtttgtt
     5941 tggtattgtt ggagtgccga ttgttttgat ggcgatcctg gtcgcgaatt agctggcgac
     6001 gaaacatttg acgacgaggc cgatgatgtc gatcgcacgt ttgacaccga gagcgagttg
     6061 ttttgtcggt ttcgcatatt agcattcgac gaggctgtcg acgatcctgt cactttgatg
     6121 tttggttgtg atggtgatgg aagaagtgaa gctcccgacg atctgaacga tccgtttcgt
     6181 gtgagtggtt gctcaacgat tgggtgcttt gtgaccgagc acttgcaatc atcacagagt
     6241 gtcgatgttg gcgagtagca atattctggg catgaacatc ctgagcaggc tccacggaga
     6301 ttgttatcct tatccttctt ctcgagcttg tacagctcgt ccatgccgag agtgatcccg
     6361 gcggcggtca cgaactccag caggaccatg tgatcgcgct tctcgttggg gtctttgctc
     6421 agggcggact ggtagctcag gtagtggttg tcgggcagca gcacggggcc gtcgccgatg
     6481 ggggtgttct gctggtagtg gtcggcgagc tgcacgccgc cgtcctcgat gttgtggcgg
     6541 atcttgaagt tggccttgat gccgttcttc tgcttgtcgg cggtgatata gacgttgtgg
     6601 ctgttgtagt tgtactccag cttgtgcccc aggatgttgc cgtcctcctt gaagtcgatg
     6661 cccttcagct cgatgcggtt caccagggtg tcgccctcga acttcacctc ggcgcgggtc
     6721 ttgtagttgc cgtcgtcctt gaagaagatg gtgcgctcct ggacgtagcc ttcgggcatg
     6781 gcggacttga agaagtcgtg ctgcttcatg tggtcggggt agcgggcgaa gcactgcagg
     6841 ccgtagccca gggtggtcac gagggtgggc cagggcacgg gcagcttgcc ggtggtgcag
     6901 atcagcttca gggtcagctt gccgtaggtg gcatcgccct cgccctcgcc ggacacgctg
     6961 aacttgtggc cgtttacgtc gccgtccagc tcgaccagga tgggcaccac cccggtgaac
     7021 agctcctcgc ccttgctcac catggtggcg gatccggtac cttctcgact gcgctctcag
     7081 gcacgacacg actcctccgc tgcccaccgc agactgaggc agcgctgagt cgccggcg
//
